Addgene plasmid #180321: pCMV_SEPT2 NCmut-mApple
Purpose: mammalian expression of human SEPT2 NCmut fused to monomeric Apple
Depositing lab: Manos Mavrakis. Depositing organization: CNRS UMR 7249, Institut Fresnel. Publication: Septin-microtubule association via a motif unique to the isoform 1 of septin 9 tunes stress fibers. Kuzmic M, Linares GC, Fialova JL, Iv F, Salaun D, Llewellyn A, Gomes M, Belhabib M, Liu Y, Asano K, Rodrigues M, Isnardon D, Tachibana T, Koenderink GH, Badache A, Mavrakis M, Verdier-Pinard P. J Cell Sci. 2021 Dec 2. pii: 273604. doi: 10.1242/jcs.258850. PubMed 34854883.
Backbone
  Vector backbone: pCMV
  Backbone manufacturer: Clontech
  Vector type: Mammalian Expression
Growth in bacteria
  Bacterial resistance: Kanamycin, 50 μg/mL
  Growth temperature: 37°C
  Growth strain: DH5alpha
  Copy number: High Copy
Gene/Insert
  Gene/Insert name: SEPTIN2 (alt name: SEPT2)
  Species: H. sapiens (human)
  Mutation: SEPT2 F20D, V27D
  Entrez Gene: SEPTIN2 (a.k.a. DIFF6, NEDD-5, NEDD5, Pnutl3, SEPT2, hNedd5)
  Promoter: CMV
  Tag / fusion protein: mApple (C terminal on insert)
  Cloning method: Gibson Cloning
Terms and licenses: Academic/Nonprofit Terms; Industry Terms: Not Available to Industry
How to cite: pCMV_SEPT2 NCmut-mApple was a gift from Manos Mavrakis (Addgene plasmid # 180321 ; http://n2t.net/addgene:180321 ; RRID:Addgene_180321)
