[The description below was written by a language model from this plasmid's Addgene catalogue record and pLannotate feature annotations shown in this document.]
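Description:
pCMV_SEPT2 NCmut-mApple is a 5,729-nt mammalian expression plasmid built on a Clontech pCMV-type backbone. It expresses a mutant form of human septin 2 (SEPTIN2/SEPT2) fused at its C terminus to the monomeric red fluorescent protein mApple. The human cytomegalovirus immediate-early enhancer and promoter drive the fusion. The SEPTIN2 coding sequence runs directly into the mammalian codon-optimized mApple coding sequence, and the transcript ends at an SV40 polyadenylation signal. The short large T antigen fragment annotated just upstream of that signal is most likely incidental SV40 sequence carried with the terminator region rather than a functional element. The insert was assembled by Gibson cloning.

The "NCmut" designation refers to two substitutions in SEPT2, F20D and V27D. The record does not spell out their functional effect, although the name suggests a mutant of the septin NC interface. SEPTIN2 is a filament-forming cytoskeletal GTPase involved in actin and microtubule organization. The associated publication concerns septin association with microtubules and stress fibers, so the construct is suited to live or fixed-cell imaging of how this mutant localizes or assembles in transfected mammalian cells.

In bacteria, the plasmid replicates from a high-copy ColE1/pUC-type origin and is selected with kanamycin. The Tn5 NeoR/KanR gene sits behind tandem bacterial (bla) and SV40 early promoters and is followed by an HSV TK polyadenylation signal. This arrangement means the same marker can also confer G418 resistance in mammalian cells. An f1 origin is also present. The small ble and bGH poly(A) fragments in the annotation appear to be backbone remnants or partial matches.
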