Features (pLannotate 1.2.2; 14 found; start..end, strand, type, name):
     61..364     +  enhancer       CMV enhancer: human cytomegalovirus immediate early enhancer
    365..568     +  promoter       CMV promoter: human cytomegalovirus (CMV) immediate early promoter
    597..1679    +  CDS            SEPTIN2: SEPT2_HUMAN - Also known as DIFF6, KIAA0158, NEDD5, SEPT2. Experimental evidence at protein level: Swiss-Prot protein existence level 1. Filament-forming cytoskeletal GTPase. Forms a filamentous structure with SEPTIN12, SEPTIN6, SEPTIN2 and probably SEPTIN4 at the sperm annulus which is required for the structural integrity and motility of the sperm tail during postmeiotic differentiation (PubMed:25588830). Required for normal organization of the actin cytoskeleton. Plays a role in the biogenesis of polarized columnar- shaped epithelium by maintaining polyglutamylated microtubules, thus facili
   1678..2385    +  CDS            mApple: photostable monomeric derivative of DsRed (Shaner et al., 2008) mammalian codon-optimized
   2410..2494    +  CDS            large T antigen (fragment): large T antigen from SV40 (simian virus 40)
   2517..2638    +  polyA_signal   SV40 poly(A) signal: SV40 polyadenylation signal
   2672..3100    -  rep_origin     f1 ori (sequence partly withheld): f1 bacteriophage origin of replication; arrow indicates direction of (+) strand synthesis
   3127..3231    +  promoter       AmpR promoter: bla
   3233..3590    +  promoter       SV40 promoter: SV40 enhancer and early promoter
   3625..4419    +  CDS            NeoR/KanR: aminoglycoside phosphotransferase from Tn5; aph(3')-II (or nptII); confers resistance to neomycin, kanamycin, and G418 (Geneticin®)
   4440..4592    +  CDS            ble (fragment): BLE_KLEPN - Experimental evidence at protein level: Swiss-Prot protein existence level 1. Binding protein with a strong affinity to the bleomycin family of antibiotics. Binds to CL990; an antimitotic-antibiotic compound. From Klebsiella pneumoniae.
   4651..4698    +  polyA_signal   HSV TK poly(A) signal: herpes simplex virus thymidine kinase polyadenylation signal (Cole and Stacy, 1985)
   4789..4805    -  polyA_signal   bGH poly(A) signal (fragment): bovine growth hormone polyadenylation signal
   5027..5615    +  rep_origin     ori: high-copy-number ColE1/pMB1/pBR322/pUC origin of replication
>Addgene plasmid #180321 | pCMV_SEPT2 NCmut-mApple | addgene full sequence | sequence record 358039 | Addgene NGS Result
TAGTTATTAATAGTAATCAATTACGGGGTCATTAGTTCATAGCCCATATATGGAGTTCCGCGTTACATAA
CTTACGGTAAATGGCCCGCCTGGCTGACCGCCCAACGACCCCCGCCCATTGACGTCAATAATGACGTATG
TTCCCATAGTAACGCCAATAGGGACTTTCCATTGACGTCAATGGGTGGAGTATTTACGGTAAACTGCCCA
CTTGGCAGTACATCAAGTGTATCATATGCCAAGTACGCCCCCTATTGACGTCAATGACGGTAAATGGCCC
GCCTGGCATTATGCCCAGTACATGACCTTATGGGACTTTCCTACTTGGCAGTACATCTACGTATTAGTCA
TCGCTATTACCATGGTGATGCGGTTTTGGCAGTACATCAATGGGCGTGGATAGCGGTTTGACTCACGGGG
ATTTCCAAGTCTCCACCCCATTGACGTCAATGGGAGTTTGTTTTGGCACCAAAATCAACGGGACTTTCCA
AAATGTCGTAACAACTCCGCCCCATTGACGCAAATGGGCGGTAGGCGTGTACGGTGGGAGGTCTATATAA
GCAGAGCTGGTTTAGTGAACCGTCAGATCCGCTAGCATGTCTAAGCAACAACCAACTCAGTTTATAAATC
CAGAAACTCCTGGCTATGTTGGAGATGCAAATCTTCCCAATCAAGATCACCGAAAATCAGTGAAGAAGGG
GTTCGAGTTCACTCTGATGGTGGTTGGTGAATCTGGTCTAGGAAAATCAACTCTCATAAACAGCTTATTC
CTGACTGATCTCTACCCAGAAAGAGTGATTCCTGGAGCTGCAGAGAAAATTGAAAGAACTGTCCAGATAG
AGGCTTCGACTGTTGAGATTGAAGAGCGGGGTGTGAAGCTGCGGCTTACAGTAGTGGACACTCCCGGCTA
CGGGGATGCCATCAACTGCAGGGATTGTTTCAAGACAATTATCTCCTACATTGATGAGCAGTTTGAACGC
TACCTACATGATGAGAGTGGACTGAACAGGCGTCACATCATTGATAACAGGGTACATTGTTGCTTCTACT
TCATTTCACCTTTTGGACATGGACTGAAGCCCTTAGATGTTGCATTTATGAAAGCGATACACAATAAGGT
GAATATTGTGCCTGTCATTGCGAAAGCTGACACTCTCACTCTGAAGGAGCGTGAGCGGCTTAAGAAAAGG
ATTTTGGATGAAATTGAAGAGCATAACATTAAAATCTATCACTTACCTGATGCAGAGTCAGATGAAGATG
AAGACTTTAAGGAGCAGACTAGACTCCTCAAGGCCAGTATCCCATTCTCTGTGGTTGGCTCCAACCAGTT
GATTGAAGCCAAAGGCAAGAAGGTTAGAGGCCGTCTCTACCCATGGGGTGTTGTAGAGGTGGAGAACCCA
GAACACAATGACTTTCTGAAGCTGAGAACGATGCTCATCACCCACATGCAGGACCTACAGGAAGTGACCC
AAGACCTTCACTATGAAAACTTCCGTTCTGAGAGGCTGAAGAGAGGCGGCAGGAAAGTAGAGAATGAGGA
CATGAATAAAGACCAGATCTTGCTTGAAAAGGAGGCTGAGCTCCGCCGCATGCAAGAGATGATTGCAAGA
ATGCAAGCGCAGATGCAGATGCAGATGCAGGGTGGTGACGGCGACGGCGGGGCTCTCGGCCACCATGTGG
TGAGCAAGGGCGAGGAGAATAACATGGCCATCATCAAGGAGTTCATGCGCTTCAAGGTGCACATGGAGGG
CTCCGTGAACGGCCACGAGTTCGAGATCGAGGGCGAGGGCGAGGGCCGCCCCTACGAGGCCTTTCAGACC
GCTAAGCTGAAGGTGACCAAGGGTGGCCCCCTGCCCTTCGCCTGGGACATCCTGTCCCCTCAGTTCATGT
ACGGCTCCAAGGTCTACATTAAGCACCCAGCCGACATCCCCGACTACTTCAAGCTGTCCTTCCCCGAGGG
CTTCAGGTGGGAGCGCGTGATGAACTTCGAGGACGGCGGCATTATTCACGTTAACCAGGACTCCTCCCTG
CAGGACGGCGTGTTCATCTACAAGGTGAAGCTGCGCGGCACCAACTTCCCCTCCGACGGCCCCGTAATGC
AGAAGAAGACCATGGGCTGGGAGGCCTCCGAGGAGCGGATGTACCCCGAGGACGGCGCCCTGAAGAGCGA
GATCAAGAAGAGGCTGAAGCTGAAGGACGGCGGCCACTACGCCGCCGAGGTCAAGACCACCTACAAGGCC
AAGAAGCCCGTGCAGCTGCCCGGCGCCTACATCGTCGACATCAAGTTGGACATCGTGTCCCACAACGAGG
ACTACACCATCGTGGAACAGTACGAACGCGCCGAGGGCCGCCACTCCACCGGCGGCATGGACGAGCTGTA
CAAGTGAGGATCCACCGGATCTAGATAACTGATCATAATCAGCCATACCACATTTGTAGAGGTTTTACTT
GCTTTAAAAAACCTCCCACACCTCCCCCTGAACCTGAAACATAAAATGAATGCAATTGTTGTTGTTAACT
TGTTTATTGCAGCTTATAATGGTTACAAATAAAGCAATAGCATCACAAATTTCACAAATAAAGCATTTTT
TTCACTGCATTCTAGTTGTGGTTTGTCCAAACTCATCAATGTATCTTAACGCGTAAATTGTAAGCGTTAA
TATTTTGTTAAAATTCGCGTTAAATTTTTGTTAAATCAGCTCATTTTTTAACCAATAGGCCGAAATCGGC
AAAATCCCTTATAAATCAAAAGAATAGACCGAGATAGGGT
[37 nt withheld, positions 2771-2807]
AAAGAACGTGGACTCCAACGTCAAAGG
[49 nt withheld, positions 2835-2883]
T
[91 nt withheld, positions 2885-2975]
G
[124 nt withheld, positions 2977-3100]
CAGGTGGCACTTTTCGGGGAAATGTGCGCGGAACCCCTATTTGTTTATTTTTCTAAATACATTCAAATAT
GTATCCGCTCATGAGACAATAACCCTGATAAATGCTTCAATAATATTGAAAAAGGAAGAGTCCTGAGGCG
GAAAGAACCAGCTGTGGAATGTGTGTCAGTTAGGGTGTGGAAAGTCCCCAGGCTCCCCAGCAGGCAGAAG
TATGCAAAGCATGCATCTCAATTAGTCAGCAACCAGGTGTGGAAAGTCCCCAGGCTCCCCAGCAGGCAGA
AGTATGCAAAGCATGCATCTCAATTAGTCAGCAACCATAGTCCCGCCCCTAACTCCGCCCATCCCGCCCC
TAACTCCGCCCAGTTCCGCCCATTCTCCGCCCCATGGCTGACTAATTTTTTTTATTTATGCAGAGGCCGA
GGCCGCCTCGGCCTCTGAGCTATTCCAGAAGTAGTGAGGAGGCTTTTTTGGAGGCCTAGGCTTTTGCAAA
GATCGATCAAGAGACAGGATGAGGATCGTTTCGCATGATTGAACAAGATGGATTGCACGCAGGTTCTCCG
GCCGCTTGGGTGGAGAGGCTATTCGGCTATGACTGGGCACAACAGACAATCGGCTGCTCTGATGCCGCCG
TGTTCCGGCTGTCAGCGCAGGGGCGCCCGGTTCTTTTTGTCAAGACCGACCTGTCCGGTGCCCTGAATGA
ACTGCAAGACGAGGCAGCGCGGCTATCGTGGCTGGCCACGACGGGCGTTCCTTGCGCAGCTGTGCTCGAC
GTTGTCACTGAAGCGGGAAGGGACTGGCTGCTATTGGGCGAAGTGCCGGGGCAGGATCTCCTGTCATCTC
ACCTTGCTCCTGCCGAGAAAGTATCCATCATGGCTGATGCAATGCGGCGGCTGCATACGCTTGATCCGGC
TACCTGCCCATTCGACCACCAAGCGAAACATCGCATCGAGCGAGCACGTACTCGGATGGAAGCCGGTCTT
GTCGATCAGGATGATCTGGACGAAGAGCATCAGGGGCTCGCGCCAGCCGAACTGTTCGCCAGGCTCAAGG
CGAGCATGCCCGACGGCGAGGATCTCGTCGTGACCCATGGCGATGCCTGCTTGCCGAATATCATGGTGGA
AAATGGCCGCTTTTCTGGATTCATCGACTGTGGCCGGCTGGGTGTGGCGGACCGCTATCAGGACATAGCG
TTGGCTACCCGTGATATTGCTGAAGAGCTTGGCGGCGAATGGGCTGACCGCTTCCTCGTGCTTTACGGTA
TCGCCGCTCCCGATTCGCAGCGCATCGCCTTCTATCGCCTTCTTGACGAGTTCTTCTGAGCGGGACTCTG
GGGTTCGAAATGACCGACCAAGCGACGCCCAACCTGCCATCACGAGATTTCGATTCCACCGCCGCCTTCT
ATGAAAGGTTGGGCTTCGGAATCGTTTTCCGGGACGCCGGCTGGATGATCCTCCAGCGCGGGGATCTCAT
GCTGGAGTTCTTCGCCCACCCTAGGGGGAGGCTAACTGAAACACGGAAGGAGACAATACCGGAAGGAACC
CGCGCTATGACGGCAATAAAAAGACAGAATAAAACGCACGGTGTTGGGTCGTTTGTTCATAAACGCGGGG
TTCGGTCCCAGGGCTGGCACTCTGTCGATACCCCACCGAGACCCCATTGGGGCCAATACGCCCGCGTTTC
TTCCTTTTCCCCACCCCACCCCCCAAGTTCGGGTGAAGGCCCAGGGCTCGCAGCCAACGTCGGGGCGGCA
GGCCCTGCCATAGCCTCAGGTTACTCATATATACTTTAGATTGATTTAAAACTTCATTTTTAATTTAAAA
GGATCTAGGTGAAGATCCTTTTTGATAATCTCATGACCAAAATCCCTTAACGTGAGTTTTCGTTCCACTG
AGCGTCAGACCCCGTAGAAAAGATCAAAGGATCTTCTTGAGATCCTTTTTTTCTGCGCGTAATCTGCTGC
TTGCAAACAAAAAAACCACCGCTACCAGCGGTGGTTTGTTTGCCGGATCAAGAGCTACCAACTCTTTTTC
CGAAGGTAACTGGCTTCAGCAGAGCGCAGATACCAAATACTGTTCTTCTAGTGTAGCCGTAGTTAGGCCA
CCACTTCAAGAACTCTGTAGCACCGCCTACATACCTCGCTCTGCTAATCCTGTTACCAGTGGCTGCTGCC
AGTGGCGATAAGTCGTGTCTTACCGGGTTGGACTCAAGACGATAGTTACCGGATAAGGCGCAGCGGTCGG
GCTGAACGGGGGGTTCGTGCACACAGCCCAGCTTGGAGCGAACGACCTACACCGAACTGAGATACCTACA
GCGTGAGCTATGAGAAAGCGCCACGCTTCCCGAAGGGAGAAAGGCGGACAGGTATCCGGTAAGCGGCAGG
GTCGGAACAGGAGAGCGCACGAGGGAGCTTCCAGGGGGAAACGCCTGGTATCTTTATAGTCCTGTCGGGT
TTCGCCACCTCTGACTTGAGCGTCGATTTTTGTGATGCTCGTCAGGGGGGCGGAGCCTATGGAAAAACGC
CAGCAACGCGGCCTTTTTACGGTTCCTGGCCTTTTGCTGGCCTTTTGCTCACATGTTCTTTCCTGCGTTA
TCCCCTGATTCTGTGGATAACCGTATTACCGCCATGCAT
